Addgene plasmid #138098: pYPQ132-STU-Fn
Purpose: (Empty Backbone) Golden Gate entry vector for 2nd crRNA cloning with FnCas12a crRNA scaffold flanked by HH and HDV ribozymes
Depositing lab: Yiping Qi. Depositing organization: University of Maryland, College Park. Publication: Expanding the scope of plant genome engineering with Cas12a orthologs and highly multiplexable editing systems. Zhang Y, Ren Q, Tang X, Liu S, Malzahn AA, Zhou J, Wang J, Yin D, Pan C, Yuan M, Huang L, Yang H, Zhao Y, Fang Q, Zheng X, Tian L, Cheng Y, Le Y, McCoy B, Franklin L, Selengut JD, Mount SM, Que Q, Zhang Y, Qi Y. Nat Commun. 2021 Mar 29;12(1):1944. doi: 10.1038/s41467-021-22330-w. PubMed 33782402.
Backbone
  Vector backbone: pYPQ132A
  Vector type: Plant Expression, CRISPR
Growth in bacteria
  Bacterial resistance: Tetracycline, 10 μg/mL
  Growth temperature: 37°C
  Growth strain: DH5alpha
  Copy number: High Copy
Gene/Insert
  Cloning method: Restriction Enzyme
Terms and licenses: Academic/Nonprofit Terms; Industry Terms: Not Available to Industry
How to cite: pYPQ132-STU-Fn was a gift from Yiping Qi (Addgene plasmid # 138098 ; http://n2t.net/addgene:138098 ; RRID:Addgene_138098)
