[The description below was written by a language model from this plasmid's Addgene catalogue record and pLannotate feature annotations shown in this document.]
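Description:
pYPQ132-STU-Fn is a small (about 3.2 kb) empty Golden Gate entry vector built on the pYPQ132A backbone and catalogued as a plant expression/CRISPR plasmid. It is intended to receive the second crRNA in a multiplexed Cas12a editing array. It is maintained in E. coli at high copy through a ColE1/pUC-type origin and selected with tetracycline, via a TcR efflux-pump gene driven by its native tet promoter. The annotation also picks up short fragments of lacI, an RSF origin and a kanamycin resistance gene, along with a T7 promoter and rrnB T1 and T2 terminators. The fragments appear to be backbone remnants rather than functional units, while the terminators would typically serve to insulate the cloning region from read-through transcription.

The functional payload is a cloning cassette carrying the FnCas12a crRNA scaffold flanked by a hammerhead (HH) ribozyme upstream and an HDV ribozyme downstream. A user-supplied spacer is inserted next to the scaffold by restriction enzyme-based cloning. Once the unit is transcribed as part of a longer RNA, the two self-cleaving ribozymes excise a mature crRNA with defined ends, which lets crRNAs be processed out of a longer transcript rather than each needing its own dedicated promoter. The automated feature table detects only a fragment of the hammerhead ribozyme and does not annotate the crRNA scaffold, the HDV ribozyme or the Golden Gate sites, so these elements are known from the catalogue description alone. No plant promoter is recorded in this entry vector. The associated work concerns Cas12a orthologs and highly multiplexable plant genome editing, where such position-specific entry clones supply individual crRNA units.
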