Features (pLannotate 1.2.2; 11 found; start..end, strand, type, name):
      1..54      -  CDS            lacI (fragment): lac repressor; lacI; The lac repressor binds to the lac operator to inhibit transcription in E. coli. This inhibition can be relieved by adding lactose or isopropyl-β-D-thiogalactopyranoside (IPTG).
     56..180     -  rep_origin     RSF ori (fragment): Plasmids containing the RSF 1030 origin of replication can be propagated in E. coli cells that contain additional plasmids with compatible origins.
    196..224     +  promoter       tet promoter: E. coli promoter for tetracycline efflux protein gene
    272..1462    +  CDS            TcR: tetracycline efflux protein; tet; confers resistance to tetracycline
   1560..1634    +  CDS            KanR (fragment): aminoglycoside phosphotransferase; aphA-3; confers resistance to kanamycin
   1637..1655    -  promoter       T7 promoter: promoter for bacteriophage T7 RNA polymerase
   1771..1794    +  misc_RNA       sTRSV HHRz (fragment): hammerhead ribozyme from the tobacco ringspot virus satellite RNA (Khvorova et al., 2003)
   2029..2617    +  rep_origin     ori: high-copy-number ColE1/pMB1/pBR322/pUC origin of replication
   2800..2892    +  CDS            lacI (fragment): lac repressor; lacI; The lac repressor binds to the lac operator to inhibit transcription in E. coli. This inhibition can be relieved by adding lactose or isopropyl-β-D-thiogalactopyranoside (IPTG).
   2947..2974    -  terminator     rrnB T2 terminator: transcription terminator T2 from the E. coli rrnB gene
   3106..3149    +  terminator     rrnB T1 terminator: Escherichia coli rrnB; transcription terminator T1 from the E. coli rrnB gene
>Addgene plasmid #138098 | pYPQ132-STU-Fn | addgene full sequence | sequence record 271950 | Addgene NGS Result
CTGCATTAATGAATCGGCCAACGCGCGGGGAGAGGCGGTTTGCGTATTGGGCGCTCTTCCGCTTCCTCGC
TCACTGACTCGCTGCGCTCGGTCGTTCGGCTGCGGCGAGCGGTATCAGCTCACTCAAAGGCGGTAATACG
GTTATCCACAGAATCAGGGGATAACGCAGGAAAGAACATGAATTAATTCTCATGTTTGACAGCTTATCAT
CGATTAGCTTTAATGCGGTAGTTTATCACAGTTAAATTGCTAACGCAGTCAGGCACCGTGTATGAAATCT
AACAATGCGCTCATCGTCATCCTCGGCACCGTCACCCTGGATGCTGTAGGCATAGGCTTGGTTATGCCGG
TACTGCCGGGCCTCTTGCGGGATATCGTCCATTCCGACAGCATCGCCAGTCACTATGGCGTGCTGCTAGC
GCTATATGCGTTGATGCAATTTCTATGCGCACCCGTTCTCGGAGCACTGTCCGACCGCTTTGGCCGCCGC
CCAGTCCTGCTCGCTTCGCTACTTGGAGCCACTATCGACTACGCGATCATGGCGACCACACCCGTCCTGT
GGATTCTCTACGCCGGACGCATCGTGGCCGGCATCACCGGCGCCACAGGTGCGGTTGCTGGCGCCTATAT
CGCCGACATCACCGATGGGGAAGATCGGGCTCGCCACTTCGGGCTCATGAGCGCTTGTTTCGGCGTGGGT
ATGGTGGCAGGCCCCGTGGCCGGGGGACTGTTGGGCGCCATCTCCTTACATGCACCATTCCTTGCGGCGG
CGGTGCTCAACGGCCTCAACCTACTACTGGGCTGCTTCCTAATGCAGGAGTCGCATAAGGGAGAGCGCCG
ACCCATGCCCTTGAGAGCCTTCAACCCAGTCAGCTCCTTCCGGTGGGCGCGGGGCATGACTATCGTCGCC
GCACTTATGACTGTCTTCTTTATCATGCAACTCGTAGGACAGGTGCCGGCAGCGCTCTGGGTCATTTTCG
GCGAGGACCGCTTTCGCTGGAGCGCGACGATGATCGGCCTGTCGCTTGCGGTATTCGGAATCTTGCACGC
CCTCGCTCAAGCCTTCGTCACTGGTCCCGCCACCAAACGTTTCGGCGAGAAGCAGGCCATTATCGCCGGC
ATGGCGGCCGACGCGCTGGGCTACGTCTTGCTGGCGTTCGCGACGCGAGGCTGGATGGCCTTCCCCATTA
TGATTCTTCTCGCTTCCGGCGGCATCGGGATGCCCGCGTTGCAGGCCATGCTGTCCAGGCAGGTAGATGA
CGACCATCAGGGACAGCTTCAAGGATCGCTCGCGGCTCTTACCAGCCTAACTTCGATCATTGGACCGCTG
ATCGTCACGGCGATTTATGCCGCCTCGGCGAGCACATGGAACGGGTTGGCATGGATTGTAGGCGCCGCCC
TATACCTTGTCTGCCTCCCCGCGTTGCGTCGCGGTGCATGGAGCCGGGCCACCTCGACCTGAATGGAAGC
CGGCGGCACCTCGCTAACGGATTCACCACTCCAAGAATTGGAGCCAATCAATTCTTGCGGAGAACTGTGA
ATGCGCAAACCAACCCTTGATCGGGGAAGAACAGTATGTCGAGCTATTTTTTGACTTACTGGGGATCAAG
CCTGATTGGGAGAAAATAAAATATCCCCTATAGTGAGTCGTATTACATGGTCATAGCTGTTTCCTGGCAG
CTCTGGCCCGTGTCTCAAAATCTCTGATGTTACATTGCACAAGATAAAAATATATCATCATGCCTCCTCT
AGAGGTCTCCCATGAAATTACTGATGAGTCCGTGAGGACGAAACGAGTAAGCTCGTCTAATTTCTACTGT
TGTAGATGAGACGGAGCTCAGTCTGACCGCGGCGTCTCTGGCCGGCATGGTCCCAGCCTCCTCGCTGGCG
CCGGCTGGGCAACATGCTTCGGCATGGCGAATGGGACGGACCGAGACCCTCGAGCCACCCATGACCAAAA
TCCCTTAACGTGAGTTACGCGTCGTTCCACTGAGCGTCAGACCCCGTAGAAAAGATCAAAGGATCTTCTT
GAGATCCTTTTTTTCTGCGCGTAATCTGCTGCTTGCAAACAAAAAAACCACCGCTACCAGCGGTGGTTTG
TTTGCCGGATCAAGAGCTACCAACTCTTTTTCCGAAGGTAACTGGCTTCAGCAGAGCGCAGATACCAAAT
ACTGTTCTTCTAGTGTAGCCGTAGTTAGGCCACCACTTCAAGAACTCTGTAGCACCGCCTACATACCTCG
CTCTGCTAATCCTGTTACCAGTGGCTGCTGCCAGTGGCGATAAGTCGTGTCTTACCGGGTTGGACTCAAG
ACGATAGTTACCGGATAAGGCGCAGCGGTCGGGCTGAACGGGGGGTTCGTGCACACAGCCCAGCTTGGAG
CGAACGACCTACACCGAACTGAGATACCTACAGCGTGAGCTATGAGAAAGCGCCACGCTTCCCGAAGGGA
GAAAGGCGGACAGGTATCCGGTAAGCGGCAGGGTCGGAACAGGAGAGCGCACGAGGGAGCTTCCAGGGGG
AAACGCCTGGTATCTTTATAGTCCTGTCGGGTTTCGCCACCTCTGACTTGAGCGTCGATTTTTGTGATGC
TCGTCAGGGGGGCGGAGCCTATGGAAAAACGCCAGCAACGCGGCCTTTTTACGGTTCCTGGCCTTTTGCT
GGCCTTTTGCTCACATGTTCTTTCCTGCGTTATCCCCTGATTCTGTGGATAACCGTATTACCGCCTTTGA
GTGAGCTGATACCGCTCGCCGCAGCCGAACGACCGAGCGCAGCGAGTCAGTGAGCGAGGAAGCGGAAGAG
CGCCCAATACGCAAACCGCCTCTCCCCGCGCGTTGGCCGATTCATTAATGCAGCTGGCACGACAGGTTTC
CCGACTGGAAAGCGGGCAGTGAGCGCAACGCAATTAATACGCGTACCGCTAGCCAGGAAGAGTTTGTAGA
AACGCAAAAAGGCCATCCGTCAGGATGGCCTTCTGCTTAGTTTGATGCCTGGCAGTTTATGGCGGGCGTC
CTGCCCGCCACCCTCCGGGCCGTTGCTTCACAACGTTCAAATCCGCTCCCGGCGGATTTGTCCTACTCAG
GAGAGCGTTCACCGACAAACAACAGATAAAACGAAAGGCCCAGTCTTCCGACTGAGCCTTTCGTTTTATT
TGATGCCTGGCAGTTCCCTACTCTCGCGTT
